>Addgene plasmid #192888 | AV0-EF1-N-cG | addgene full sequence | sequence record 378645 | Addgene NGS Result
CCTGCAGGCAGCTGCGCGCTCGCTCGCTCACTGAGGCCGCCCGGGCGTCGGGCGACCTTTGGTCGCCCGG
CCTCAGTGAGCGAGCGAGCGCGCAGAGAGGGAGTGGCCAACTCCATCACTAGGGGTTCCTGCGGCCGGCG
CGCCCTGCAGTTTCCCAAGCTTTGCAAAGATGGATAAAGTTTTAAACAGAGAGGAATCTTTGCAGCTAAT
GGACCTTCTAGGTCTTGAAAGGAGTGGGAATTGGCTCCGGTGCCCGTCAGTGGGCAGAGCGCACATCGCC
CACAGTCCCCGAGAAGTTGGGGGGAGGGGTCGGCAATTGAACCGGTGCCTAGAGAAGGTGGCGCGGGGTA
AACTGGGAAAGTGATGTCGTGTACTGGCTCCGCCTTTTTCCCGAGGGTGGGGGAGAACCGTATATAAGTG
CAGTAGTCGCCGTGAACGTTCTTTTTCGCAACGGGTTTGCCGCCAGAACACAGGTAAGTGCCGTGTGTGG
TTCCCGCGGGCCTGGCCTCTTTACGGGTTATGGCCCTTGCGTGCCTTGAATTACTTCCACCTGGCTGCAG
TACGTGATTCTTGATCCCGAGCTTCGGGTTGGAAGTGGGTGGGAGAGTTCGAGGCCTTGCGCTTAAGGAG
CCCCTTCGCCTCGTGCTTGAGTTGAGGCCTGGCCTGGGCGCTGGGGCCGCCGCGTGCGAATCTGGTGGCA
CCTTCGCGCCTGTCTCGCTGCTTTCGATAAGTCTCTAGCCATTTAAAATTTTTGATGACCTGCTGCGACG
CTTTTTTTCTGGCAAGATAGTCTTGTAAATGCGGGCCAAGATCTGCACACTGGTATTTCGGTTTTTGGGG
CCGCGGGCGGCGACGGGGCCCGTGCGTCCCAGCGCACATGTTCGGCGAGGCGGGGCCTGCGAGCGCGGCC
ACCGAGAATCGGACGGGGGTAGTCTCAAGCTGGCCGGCCTGCTCTGGTGCCTGGCCTCGCGCCGCCGTGT
ATCGCCCCGCCCTGGGCGGCAAGGCTGGCCCGGTCGGCACCAGTTGCGTGAGCGGAAAGATGGCCGCTTC
CCGGCCCTGCTGCAGGGAGCTCAAAATGGAGGACGCGGCGCTCGGGAGAGCGGGCGGGTGAGTCACCCAC
ACAAAGGAAAAGGGCCTTTCCGTCCTCAGCCGTCGCTTCATGTGACTCCACGGAGTACCGGGCGCCGTCC
AGGCACCTCGATTAGTTCTCGAGCTTTTGGAGTACGTCGTCTTTAGGTTGGGGGGAGGGGTTTTATGCGA
TGGAGTTTCCCCACACTGAGTGGGTGGAGACTGAAGTTAGGCCAGCTTGGCACTTGATGTAATTCTCCTT
GGAATTTGCCCTTTTTGAGTTTGGATCTTGGTTCATTCTCAAGCCTCAGACAGTGGTTCAAAGTTTTTTT
CTTCCATTTCAGGTGTCGTGAGGAATTGGATCCACCATGGTCTTCACACTCGAAGATTTCGTTGGGGACT
GGCGACAGACAGCCGGCTACAACCTGGACCAAGTCCTTGAACAGGGAGGTGTGTCCAGTTTGTTTCAGAA
TCTCGGGGTGTCCGTAACTCCGATCCAAAGGATTGTCCTGAGCGGTGAAAATGGGCTGAAGATCGACATC
CATGTCATCATCCCGTATGAAGGTCTGAGCGGCGACCAAATGGGCCAGATCGAAAAAATTTTTAAGGTGG
TGTACCCTGTGGATGATCATCACTTTAAGGTGATCCTGCACTATGGCACACTGGTAATCGACGGGGTTAC
GCCGAACATGATCGACTATTTCGGACGGCCGTATGAAGGCATCGCCGTGTTCGACGGCAAAAAGATCACT
GTAACAGGGACCCTGTGGAACGGCAACAAAATTATCGACGAGCGCCTGATCAACCCCGACGGCTCCCTGC
TGTTCCGAGTAACCATCAACGGAGTGACCGGCTGGCGGCTGTGCGAACGCATTCTGGCGAAGCTTGGAAG
CGGAGCTACTAACTTCAGCCTGCTGAAGCAGGCTGGAGACGTGGAGGAGAACCCTGGACCTATGGAGAGC
GACGAGAGCGGCCTGCCCGCCATGGAGATCGAGTGCCGCATCACCGGCACCCTGAACGGCGTGGAGTTCG
AGCTGGTGGGCGGCGGAGAGGGCACCCCCAAGCAGGGCCGCATGACCAACAAGATGAAGAGCACCAAAGG
CGCCCTGACCTTCAGCCCCTACCTGCTGAGCCACGTGATGGGCTACGGCTTCTACCACTTCGGCACCTAC
CCCAGCGGCTACGAGAACCCCTTCCTGCACGCCATCAACAACGGCGGCTACACCAACACCCGCATCGAGA
AGTACGAGGACGGCGGCGTGCTGCACGTGAGCTTCAGCTACCGCTACGAGGCCGGCCGCGTGATCGGCGA
CTTCAAGGTGGTGGGCACCGGCTTCCCCGAGGACAGCGTGATCTTCACCGACAAGATCATCCGCAGCAAC
GCCACCGTGGAGCACCTGCACCCCATGGGCGATAACGTGCTGGTGGGCAGCTTCGCCCGCACCTTCAGCC
TGCGCGACGGCGGCTACTACAGCTTCGTGGTGGACAGCCACATGCACTTCAAGAGCGCCATCCACCCCAG
CATCCTGCAGAACGGGGGCCCCATGTTCGCCTTCCGCCGCGTGGAGGAGCTGCACAGCAACACCGAGCTG
GGCATCGTGGAGTACCAGCACGCCTTCAAGACCCCCATTGCCTTCGCCAGATCCCGCGCTCAGTCGTCCA
ATTCTGCCGTGGACGGCACCGCCGGACCCGGCTCCACCGGATCTCGCTAAGGCGCGCCGAATTCTATCGA
TAATCAACCTCTGGATTACAAAATTTGTGAAAGATTGACTGGTATTCTTAACTATGTTGCTCCTTTTACG
CTATGTGGATACGCTGCTTTAATGCCTTTGTATCATGCTATTGCTTCCCGTATGGCTTTCATTTTCTCCT
CCTTGTATAAATCCTGGTTGCTGTCTCTTTATGAGGAGTTGTGGCCCGTTGTCAGGCAACGTGGCGTGGT
GTGCACTGTGTTTGCTGACGCAACCCCCACTGGTTGGGGCATTGCCACCACCTGTCAGCTCCTTTCCGGG
ACTTTCGCTTTCCCCCTCCCTATTGCCACGGCGGAACTCATCGCCGCCTGCCTTGCCCGCTGCTGGACAG
GGGCTCGGCTGTTGGGCACTGACAATTCCGTGGTGTTGTCGGGGAAATCATCGTCCTTTCCTTGGCTGCT
CGCCTGTGTTGCCACCTGGATTCTGCGCGGGACGTCCTTCTGCTACGTCCCTTCGGCCCTCAATCCAGCG
GACCTTCCTTCCCGCGGCCTGCTGCCGGCTCTGCGGCCTCTTCCGCGTCTTCGCCTTCGCCCTCAGACGA
GTCGGATCTCCCTTTGGGCCGCCTCCCCGCATCGATAAGTAAGTGACTAGAACTTGTTTATTGCAGCTTA
TAATGGTTACAAATAAAGCAATAGCATCACAAATTTCACAAATAAAGCATTTTTTTCACTGCATTCTAGT
TGTGGTTTGTCCAAACTCATCTGCACGCGTGGCGCGCCGGCCGCAGGAACCCCTAGTGATGGAGTTGGCC
ACTCCCTCTCTGCGCGCTCGCTCGCTCACTGAGGCCGGGCGACCAAAGGTCGCCCGACGCCCGGGCTTTG
CCCGGGCGGCCTCAGTGAGCGAGCGAGCGCGCAGCTGCCTGCAGGGGCGCCTGATGCGGTATTTTCTCCT
TACGCATCTGTGCGGTATTTCACACCGCATA
[95 nt withheld, positions 3742-3836]
T
[46 nt withheld, positions 3838-3883]
C
[141 nt withheld, positions 3885-4025]
CCTTTGACGTTGGAGTCCACGTTCTTT
[37 nt withheld, positions 4053-4089]
ACTCTATCTCGGGCTATTCTTTTGATTTATAAGGGATTTTGCCGATTTCGGTCTATTGGTTAAAAAATGA
GCTGATTTAACAAAAATTTAACGCGAATTTTAACAAAATATTAACGTTTACAATTTTATGGTGCACTCTC
AGTACAATCTGCTCTGATGCCGCATAGTTAAGCCAGCCCCGACACCCGCCAACACCCGCTGACGCGCCCT
GACGGGCTTGTCTGCTCCCGGCATCCGCTTACAGACAAGCTGTGACCGTCTCCGGGAGCTGCATGTGTCA
GAGGTTTTCACCGTCATCACCGAAACGCGCGAGACGAAAGGGCCTCGTGATACGCCTATTTTTATAGGTT
AATGTCATGATAATAATGGTTTCTTAGACGTCAGGTGGCACTTTTCGGGGAAATGTGCGCGGAACCCCTA
TTTGTTTATTTTTCTAAATACATTCAAATATGTATCCGCTCATGAGACAATAACCCTGATAAATGCTTCA
ATAATATTGAAAAAGGAAGAGTATGAGTATTCAACATTTCCGTGTCGCCCTTATTCCCTTTTTTGCGGCA
TTTTGCCTTCCTGTTTTTGCTCACCCAGAAACGCTGGTGAAAGTAAAAGATGCTGAAGATCAGTTGGGTG
CACGAGTGGGTTACATCGAACTGGATCTCAACAGCGGTAAGATCCTTGAGAGTTTTCGCCCCGAAGAACG
TTTTCCAATGATGAGCACTTTTAAAGTTCTGCTATGTGGCGCGGTATTATCCCGTATTGACGCCGGGCAA
GAGCAACTCGGTCGCCGCATACACTATTCTCAGAATGACTTGGTTGAGTACTCACCAGTCACAGAAAAGC
ATCTTACGGATGGCATGACAGTAAGAGAATTATGCAGTGCTGCCATAACCATGAGTGATAACACTGCGGC
CAACTTACTTCTGACAACGATCGGAGGACCGAAGGAGCTAACCGCTTTTTTGCACAACATGGGGGATCAT
GTAACTCGCCTTGATCGTTGGGAACCGGAGCTGAATGAAGCCATACCAAACGACGAGCGTGACACCACGA
TGCCTGTAGCAATGGCAACAACGTTGCGCAAACTATTAACTGGCGAACTACTTACTCTAGCTTCCCGGCA
ACAATTAATAGACTGGATGGAGGCGGATAAAGTTGCAGGACCACTTCTGCGCTCGGCCCTTCCGGCTGGC
TGGTTTATTGCTGATAAATCTGGAGCCGGTGAGCGTGGGTCTCGCGGTATCATTGCAGCACTGGGGCCAG
ATGGTAAGCCCTCCCGTATCGTAGTTATCTACACGACGGGGAGTCAGGCAACTATGGATGAACGAAATAG
ACAGATCGCTGAGATAGGTGCCTCACTGATTAAGCATTGGTAACTGTCAGACCAAGTTTACTCATATATA
CTTTAGATTGATTTAAAACTTCATTTTTAATTTAAAAGGATCTAGGTGAAGATCCTTTTTGATAATCTCA
TGACCAAAATCCCTTAACGTGAGTTTTCGTTCCACTGAGCGTCAGACCCCGTAGAAAAGATCAAAGGATC
TTCTTGAGATCCTTTTTTTCTGCGCGTAATCTGCTGCTTGCAAACAAAAAAACCACCGCTACCAGCGGTG
GTTTGTTTGCCGGATCAAGAGCTACCAACTCTTTTTCCGAAGGTAACTGGCTTCAGCAGAGCGCAGATAC
CAAATACTGTTCTTCTAGTGTAGCCGTAGTTAGGCCACCACTTCAAGAACTCTGTAGCACCGCCTACATA
CCTCGCTCTGCTAATCCTGTTACCAGTGGCTGCTGCCAGTGGCGATAAGTCGTGTCTTACCGGGTTGGAC
TCAAGACGATAGTTACCGGATAAGGCGCAGCGGTCGGGCTGAACGGGGGGTTCGTGCACACAGCCCAGCT
TGGAGCGAACGACCTACACCGAACTGAGATACCTACAGCGTGAGCTATGAGAAAGCGCCACGCTTCCCGA
AGGGAGAAAGGCGGACAGGTATCCGGTAAGCGGCAGGGTCGGAACAGGAGAGCGCACGAGGGAGCTTCCA
GGGGGAAACGCCTGGTATCTTTATAGTCCTGTCGGGTTTCGCCACCTCTGACTTGAGCGTCGATTTTTGT
GATGCTCGTCAGGGGGGCGGAGCCTATGGAAAAACGCCAGCAACGCGGCCTTTTTACGGTTCCTGGCCTT
TTGCTGGCCTTTTGCTCACATGT
Features (pLannotate 1.2.2; 16 found; start..end, strand, type, name):
     12..39      +  repeat_region  AAV2 ITR (fragment): inverted terminal repeat of adeno-associated virus serotype 2 inverted
     68..95      +  repeat_region  AAV2 ITR (fragment): inverted terminal repeat of adeno-associated virus serotype 2 inverted
    170..236     +  CDS            small t antigen (fragment): SV40 (simian virus 40) small t antigen
    243..1421    +  promoter       EF-1α promoter: strong constitutive promoter for human elongation factor EF-1α
   1437..1949    +  CDS            Nluc: NanoLuc® luciferase human codon-optimized
   2044..2708    +  CDS            CopGFP (fragment): green fluorescent protein 2 from Pontellina plumata, also known as ppluGFP2 (Shagin et al., 2004)
   2802..3390    +  misc_feature   WPRE: woodchuck hepatitis virus posttranscriptional regulatory element
   3411..3492    +  polyA_signal   SV40 poly(A) signal: SV40 polyadenylation signal
   3545..3685    +  repeat_region  AAV2 ITR: inverted terminal repeat of adeno-associated virus serotype 2 inverted
   3690..3741    -  misc_feature   bom (fragment): basis of mobility region from pBR322
   3760..4215    +  rep_origin     f1 ori (sequence partly withheld): f1 bacteriophage origin of replication; arrow indicates direction of (+) strand synthesis
   4216..4265    -  misc_feature   bom (fragment): basis of mobility region from pBR322
   4367..4402    -  CDS            rop (fragment): Rop protein, which maintains plasmids at low copy number; rop
   4497..4601    +  promoter       AmpR promoter: bla
   4602..5462    +  CDS            AmpR: β-lactamase; bla; confers resistance to ampicillin, carbenicillin, and related antibiotics
   5633..6221    +  rep_origin     ori: high-copy-number ColE1/pMB1/pBR322/pUC origin of replication
