[The description below was written by a language model from this plasmid's Addgene catalogue record and pLannotate feature annotations shown in this document.]
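Description:
AV0-EF1-N-cG is an adeno-associated virus (AAV) transfer plasmid of about 6.3 kb that carries a dual-reporter cassette between AAV2 inverted terminal repeats. The record does not name a parental backbone. In bacteria it is maintained through a high-copy ColE1/pUC-type origin and selected with ampicillin via the β-lactamase gene and its own promoter. An f1 phage origin is also present, along with short remnants of pBR322 bom and rop sequences that are vestiges of the plasmid's lineage rather than functional parts. The listed propagation strain is a recombination-deficient one, consistent with the need to keep ITR repeats stable. The annotation detects a full-length ITR downstream of the cassette, but only two short ITR fragments on the upstream side. This may reflect how the annotation or sequencing handled this structured repeat, or a partially truncated left ITR.

The payload is a synthetic Nanoluc-P2A-copGFP open reading frame of roughly 1.35 kb driven by the strong constitutive human EF-1α promoter. The P2A peptide itself is not annotated, but the gap between the NanoLuc and CopGFP coding regions corresponds to its stated position. It causes ribosomal skipping, so a single transcript yields separate NanoLuc luciferase and CopGFP proteins. A WPRE follows the coding sequence to boost transcript stability and expression, and an SV40 polyadenylation signal terminates the message. A short SV40 small t antigen fragment upstream of the promoter appears to be residual sequence. When supplied with rep/cap and helper functions in packaging cells, the ITR-flanked genome is packaged into recombinant AAV. The resulting vector allows transduction to be scored by both luminescence and green fluorescence, which suits it as a reporter for evaluating AAV production and transduction efficiency. This fits the associated work on AAV production in suspension HEK293T cells.
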