Addgene plasmid #192888: AV0-EF1-N-cG
Purpose: Expression of Nanoluc-P2A-copGFP
Depositing lab: Kazuhiro Oka. Depositing organization: Baylor College of Medicine. Publication: Streamlined Adeno-Associated Virus Production Using Suspension HEK293T Cells. Kulkarni AA, Seal AG, Sonnet C, Oka K. Bio Protoc. 2024 Feb 5;14(3):e4931. doi: 10.21769/BioProtoc.4931. eCollection 2024 Feb 5. PubMed 38379831.
Backbone
  Vector backbone: n/a
  Vector type: AAV
Growth in bacteria
  Bacterial resistance: Ampicillin, 100 μg/mL
  Growth temperature: 37°C
  Growth strain: NEB Stable
  Copy number: High Copy
Gene/Insert
  Gene/Insert name: Nanoluc-P2A-copGFP
  Species: Synthetic
  Insert size (bp): 1355
  Cloning method: Unknown
Terms and licenses: Academic/Nonprofit Terms; Industry Terms: Not Available to Industry
How to cite: AV0-EF1-N-cG was a gift from Kazuhiro Oka (Addgene plasmid # 192888 ; http://n2t.net/addgene:192888 ; RRID:Addgene_192888)
